>Addgene plasmid #220508 | Tgfb-Induced-Enhancer:Beta-globin-minimal-promoter-EGFP:pA pDestTol2pA2 | addgene full sequence | sequence record 435942 | Addgene NGS Result
GTTGGACTCAAGACGATAGTTACCGGATAAGGCGCAGCGGTCGGGCTGAACGGGGGGTTCGTGCACACAG
CCCAGCTTGGAGCGAACGACCTACACCGAACTGAGATACCTACAGCGTGAGCTATGAGAAAGCGCCACGC
TTCCCGAAGGGAGAAAGGCGGACAGGTATCCGGTAAGCGGCAGGGTCGGAACAGGAGAGCGCACGAGGGA
GCTTCCAGGGGGAAACGCCTGGTATCTTTATAGTCCTGTCGGGTTTCGCCACCTCTGACTTGAGCGTCGA
TTTTTGTGATGCTCGTCAGGGGGGCGGAGCCTATGGAAAAACGCCAGCAACGCGGCCTTTTTACGGTTCC
TGGCCTTTTGCTGGCCTTTTGCTCACATGTTCTTTCCTGCGTTATCCCCTGATTCTGTGGATAACCGTAT
TACCGCCTTTGAGTGAGCTGATACCGCTCGCCGCAGCCGAACGACCGAGCGCAGCGAGTCAGTGAGCGAG
GAAGCGGAAGAGCGCCCAATACGCAAACCGCCTCTCCCCGCGCGTTGGCCGATTCATTAATGCAGCTGGC
ACGACAGGTTTCCCGACTGGAAAGCGGGCAGTGAGCGCAACGCAATTAATGTGAGTTAGCTCACTCATTA
GGCACCCCAGGCTTTACACTTTATGCTTCCGGCTCGTATGTTGTGTGGAATTGTGAGCGGATAACAATTT
CACACAGGAAACAGCTATGACCATGATTACGCCAAGCGCGCAATTAACCCTCACTAAAGGGAACAAAAGC
TGGAGCTCCACCGCGGTGGCGGCCGCTCTAGAACTAGTGGATCTGCTGGGCTTGCTGAAGGTAGGGGGTC
AAGAACCAGAGGTGTAAAGTACTTGAGTAATTTTACTTGATTACTGTACTTAAGTATTATTTTTGGGGAT
TTTTACTTTACTTGAGTACAATTAAAAATCAATACTTTTACTTTTACTTAATTACATTTTTTTAGAAAAA
AAAGTACTTTTTACTCCTTACAATTTTATTTACAGTCAAAAAGTACTTATTTTTTGGAGATCACTTCATT
CTATTTTCCCTTGCTATTACCAAACCAATTGAATTGCGCTGATGCCCAGTTTAATTTAAATGTTATTTAT
TCTGCCTATGAAAATCGTTTTCACATTATATGAAATTGGTCAGACATGTTCATTGGTCCTTTGGAAGTGA
CGTCATGTCACATCTATTACCACAATGCACAGCACCTTGACCTGGAAATTAGGGAAATTATAACAGTCAA
TCAGTGGAAGAAAATGGAGGAAGTATGTGATTCATCAGCAGCTGCGAGCAGCACAGTCCAAAATCAGCCA
CAGGATCAAGAGCACCCGTGGCCGTATCTTCGCAGATCTGATCTAGAGGATCATAATCAGCCATACCACA
TTTGTAGAGGTTTTACTTGCTTTAAAAAACCTCCCACACCTCCCCCTGAACCTGAAACATAAAATGAATG
CAATTGTTGTTGTTAACTTGTTTATTGCAGCTTATAATGGTTACAAATAAAGCAATAGCATCACAAATTT
CACAAATAAAGCATTTTTTTCACTGCATTCTAGTTGTGGTTTGTCCAAACTCATCAATGTATCTTATCAT
GTCTGGATCATCATCGATGGTACCGTAAAACGACGGCCAGTGAATTATCAACTATGTATAATAAAGTTGG
AAAAAACCTCCCACACCTCCCCCTGAACCTGAAACATAAAATGAATGCAATTGTTGTTGTTAACTTGTTT
ATTGCAGCTTATAATGGTTACAAATAAAGCAATAGCATCACAAATTTCACAAATAAAGCATTTTTTTCAC
TGCATTCTAGTTGTGGTTTGTCCAAACTCATCAATGTATCTTATCATGTCTGGATCCCCCACTTTGTACA
AGAAAGCTGGGTGCTATAGGGCTGCAGAATCTAGAGGCTCGAGAGGCCTTGAATTCCCAGATCTTCCACC
GCCCTTGTACAGCTCGTCCATGCCGAGAGTGATCCCGGCGGCGGTCACGAACTCCAGCAGGACCATGTGA
TCGCGCTTCTCGTTGGGGTCTTTGCTCAGGGCGGACTGGGTGCTCAGGTAGTGGTTGTCGGGCAGCAGCA
CGGGGCCGTCGCCGATGGGGGTGTTCTGCTGGTAGTGGTCGGCGAGCTGCACGCTGCCGTCCTCGATGTT
GTGGCGGATCTTGAAGTTCACCTTGATGCCGTTCTTCTGCTTGTCGGCCATGATATAGACGTTGTGGCTG
TTGTAGTTGTACTCCAGCTTGTGCCCCAGGATGTTGCCGTCCTCCTTGAAGTCGATGCCCTTCAGCTCGA
TGCGGTTCACCAGGGTGTCGCCCTCGAACTTCACCTCGGCGCGGGTCTTGTAGTTGCCGTCGTCCTTGAA
GAAGATGGTGCGCTCCTGGACGTAGCCTTCGGGCATGGCGGACTTGAAGAAGTCGTGCTGCTTCATGTGG
TCGGGGTAGCGGCTGAAGCACTGCACGCCGTAGGTCAGGGTGGTCACGAGGGTGGGCCAGGGCACGGGCA
GCTTGCCGGTGGTGCAGATGAACTTCAGGGTCAGCTTGCCGTAGGTGGCATCGCCCTCGCCCTCGCCGGA
CACGCTGAACTTGTGGCCGTTTACGTCGCCGTCCAGCTCGACCAGGATGGGCACCACCCCGGTGAACAGC
TCCTCGCCCTTGCTCACCATGGGATGTCTGTTTCTGAGGTTGCAAGTCAACACAACAGACTCAGAAGCAA
ACGTAAGAAGCAACTGACCCTGCTCAGCTTTATATACCCAATGCTGGCTCCTGCCCACTCTGTCCTCTCT
GAGCAGATTGGCCATGGTCCAGCCTGCTTTTTTGTACAAACTTGGGTCGAATTCGCCCTTGACAGGTCGC
ACCTGAGTCCCCAAACAGCAGAGGAACCCCGACGGCTCGCTTGCCTGCTCTCCTGCAGGCCGCCCCTGCT
GGCAGAGGTCCCTGATGACTGGGGGTCTGGCAATGCCAGCTCACAGACCACATGCCACCCCAAGGTGTTT
GCTTTGCTCAGCTGGGTGGGTGAGTCATCTCAGAGCCCCCCTCCCTTGCCTGTGGCTGTGCAAGGGCTTT
GGCAGCTGGGATTTGAGGAATCTCAAGCCCCTCTCGATTTGCTCTACCAGGATGACAAAGAAAAGGGCGA
ATTCGGAGCCAACTTTTCTATACAAAGTTGATAGCTTGGCGTAATCATGGTCATAGCTGTTTCCTGCTCG
AGGGCCCATCTGGCCTGTGTTTCAGACACCAGGGAGTCTCTGCTCACGTTTCCTGCTATTTGCAGCCTCT
CTATCAAGACTAATACACCTCTTCCCGCATCGGCTGCCTGTGAGAGGCTTTTCAGCACTGCAGGATTGCT
TTTCAGCCCCAAAAGAGCTAGGCTTGACACTAACAATTTTGAGAATCAGCTTCTACTGAAGTTAAATCTG
AGGTTTTACAACTTTGAGTAGCGTGTACTGGCATTAGATTGTCTGTCTTATAGTTTGATAATTAAATACA
AACAGTTCTAAAGCAGGATAAAACCTTGTATGCATTTCATTTAATGTTTTTTGAGATTAAAAGCTTAAAC
AAGAATCTCTAGTTTTCTTTCTTGCTTTTACTTTTACTTCCTTAATACTCAAGTACAATTTTAATGGAGT
ACTTTTTTACTTTTACTCAAGTAAGATTCTAGCCAGATACTTTTACTTTTAATTGAGTAAAATTTTCCCT
AAGTACTTGTACTTTCACTTGAGTAAAATTTTTGAGTACTTTTTACACCTCTGTCAAGAACTCCTGGACA
AACCTCTGACCTGTGTGGAACAGAGTGGATATGGGTGTCTGAACAGATATTCACGTCTTTTGCAGATCAG
AGGGCATTTCTGGTGTTGTGCAATGACCTGGGTCCAACAGGTAGGCGTACTCGTATCCAAGAGCATTGTT
GGACAGGAGGTAGTCTCCATTCCTATAAAGAGGAAGGAATGGCACCATGTAGTAGCCGTCATTGTGGCCA
ATTGGTGCATTGGTACGTGGGTAGATGGACCGGGGAGGCTGATGAGTTCTTAGCCAGC
[32 nt withheld, positions 4049-4080]
CCTTTGACGTTGGAGTCCACGTTCTTT
[37 nt withheld, positions 4108-4144]
ACCCTATCTCGGTCTATTCTTTTGATTTATAAGGGATTTTGCCGATTTCGGCCTATTGGTTAAAAAATGA
GCTGATTTAACAAAAATTTAACGCGAATTTTAACAAAATATTAACGCTTACAATTTAGGTGGCACTTTTC
GGGGAAATGTGCGCGGAACCCCTATTTGTTTATTTTTCTAAATACATTCAAATATGTATCCGCTCATGAG
ACAATAACCCTGATAAATGCTTCAATAATATTGAAAAAGGAAGAGTATGAGTATTCAACATTTCCGTGTC
GCCCTTATTCCCTTTTTTGCGGCATTTTGCCTTCCTGTTTTTGCTCACCCAGAAACGCTGGTGAAAGTAA
AAGATGCTGAAGATCAGTTGGGTGCACGAGTGGGTTACATCGAACTGGATCTCAACAGCGGTAAGATCCT
TGAGAGTTTTCGCCCCGAAGAACGTTTTCCAATGATGAGCACTTTTAAAGTTCTGCTATGTGGCGCGGTA
TTATCCCGTATTGACGCCGGGCAAGAGCAACTCGGTCGCCGCATACACTATTCTCAGAATGACTTGGTTG
AGTACTCACCAGTCACAGAAAAGCATCTTACGGATGGCATGACAGTAAGAGAATTATGCAGTGCTGCCAT
AACCATGAGTGATAACACTGCGGCCAACTTACTTCTGACAACGATCGGAGGACCGAAGGAGCTAACCGCT
TTTTTGCACAACATGGGGGATCATGTAACTCGCCTTGATCGTTGGGAACCGGAGCTGAATGAAGCCATAC
CAAACGACGAGCGTGACACCACGATGCCTGTAGCAATGGCAACAACGTTGCGCAAACTATTAACTGGCGA
ACTACTTACTCTAGCTTCCCGGCAACAATTAATAGACTGGATGGAGGCGGATAAAGTTGCAGGACCACTT
CTGCGCTCGGCCCTTCCGGCTGGCTGGTTTATTGCTGATAAATCTGGAGCCGGTGAGCGTGGGTCTCGCG
GTATCATTGCAGCACTGGGGCCAGATGGTAAGCCCTCCCGTATCGTAGTTATCTACACGACGGGGAGTCA
GGCAACTATGGATGAACGAAATAGACAGATCGCTGAGATAGGTGCCTCACTGATTAAGCATTGGTAACTG
TCAGACCAAGTTTACTCATATATACTTTAGATTGATTTAAAACTTCATTTTTAATTTAAAAGGATCTAGG
TGAAGATCCTTTTTGATAATCTCATGACCAAAATGCCTTAACGTGAGTTTTCGTTCCACTGAGCGTCAGA
CCCCGTAGAAAAGATCAAAGGATCTTCTTGAGATCCTTTTTTTCTGCGCGTAATCTGCTGCTTGCAAACA
AAAAAACCACCGCTACCAGCGGTGGTTTGTTTGCCGGATCAAGAGCTACCAACTCTTTTTCCGAAGGTAA
CTGGCTTCAGCAGAGCGCAGATACCAAATACTGTTCTTCTAGTGTAGCCGTAGTTAGGCCACCACTTCAA
GAACTCTGTAGCACCGCCTACATACCTCGCTCTGCTAATCCTGTTACCAGTGGCTGCTGCCAGTGGCGAT
AAGTCGTGTCTTACCGG
Features (pLannotate 1.2.2; 20 found; start..end, strand, type, name):
    502..594     +  CDS            lacI (fragment): lac repressor; lacI; The lac repressor binds to the lac operator to inhibit transcription in E. coli. This inhibition can be relieved by adding lactose or isopropyl-β-D-thiogalactopyranoside (IPTG).
    607..628     +  protein_bind   CAP binding site: CAP binding activates transcription in the presence of cAMP. E. coli catabolite activator protein
    643..673     +  promoter       lac promoter: promoter for the E. coli lac operon
    681..697     +  protein_bind   lac operator: The lac repressor binds to the lac operator to inhibit transcription in E. coli. This inhibition can be relieved by adding lactose or isopropyl-β-D-thiogalactopyranoside (IPTG). lac repressor encoded by lacI
    742..760     +  promoter       T3 promoter: promoter for bacteriophage T3 RNA polymerase
    773..813     +  misc_feature   MCS (fragment): pBluescript multiple cloning site
   1379..1462    +  CDS            large T antigen (fragment): large T antigen from SV40 (simian virus 40)
   1485..1619    +  polyA_signal   SV40 poly(A) signal: SV40 polyadenylation signal
   1635..1655    -  CDS            lacZα (fragment): LacZα fragment of β-galactosidase; lacZ fragment
   1659..1679    +  protein_bind   attB3: mutant version of attB; core recombination site for the Gateway® BP reaction BP Clonase™
   1742..1876    +  polyA_signal   SV40 poly(A) signal: SV40 polyadenylation signal
   1879..1899    +  protein_bind   attB2: mutant version of attB; core recombination site for the Gateway® BP reaction BP Clonase™
   1964..2680    -  CDS            EGFP: EGFP is a basic (constitutively fluorescent) green fluorescent protein published in 1996, derived from Aequorea victoria. It is reported to be a rapidly-maturing weak dimer with moderate acid sensitivity.
   2824..2844    -  protein_bind   attB1: mutant version of attB; core recombination site for the Gateway® BP reaction BP Clonase™
   3160..3180    -  protein_bind   attB4: mutant version of attB; core recombination site for the Gateway® BP reaction BP Clonase™
   3762..4049    -  CDS            tyr (fragment) (sequence partly withheld): TYRO_ORYLA - Also known as tyro. Experimental evidence at transcript level: Swiss-Prot protein existence level 2. This is a copper-containing oxidase that functions in the formation of pigments such as melanins and other polyphenolic compounds. From Oryzias latipes (Japanese rice fish) (Japanese killifish).
   4049..4270    +  rep_origin     M13 ori (fragment) (sequence partly withheld): M13 bacteriophage origin of replication; arrow indicates direction of (+) strand synthesis
   4296..4400    +  promoter       AmpR promoter: bla
   4401..5261    +  CDS            AmpR: β-lactamase; bla; confers resistance to ampicillin, carbenicillin, and related antibiotics
   5432..319     +  rep_origin     ori (across the origin): high-copy-number ColE1/pMB1/pBR322/pUC origin of replication
