[The description below was written by a language model from this plasmid's Addgene catalogue record and pLannotate feature annotations shown in this document.]
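Description:
Tgfb-Induced-Enhancer:Beta-globin-minimal-promoter-EGFP:pA pDestTol2pA2 is a Tol2 transposon-based zebrafish expression plasmid of about 5.7 kb that serves as a TGFβ-inducible fluorescent reporter (TIE:EGFP). It was assembled by multisite Gateway cloning into the pDestTol2pA2 destination backbone. In bacteria it is maintained through a high-copy ColE1/pUC-type origin and selected with ampicillin via the β-lactamase gene. pBluescript-derived remnants (lac promoter and operator, T3 promoter, a partial M13/f1 origin) are also annotated. The Tol2 arms are not labelled as such in the feature table. The fragment matched to medaka tyrosinase probably reflects Tol2-derived sequence, since Tol2 was originally found inserted in that locus.

The payload lies on the reverse strand relative to the annotation numbering and is divided by the Gateway recombination scars. Between attB4 and attB1 sits the 5′ element, a 282 bp human TGFβ-inducible enhancer. Between attB1 and attB2 is the middle element, a mouse β-globin minimal promoter driving EGFP. Between attB2 and attB3 is the 3′ element, recorded as an SV40 polyadenylation signal. A second SV40 poly(A) signal just beyond attB3 belongs to the backbone.

The minimal promoter is expected to give little transcription on its own, so EGFP expression should depend on activation of the upstream enhancer, making green fluorescence a readout of TGFβ pathway activity. Both annotated SV40 poly(A) signals are marked on the opposite strand from the EGFP coding sequence, so their orientation relative to the reporter is worth checking against the sequence. Constructs of this type are typically integrated into the zebrafish genome by Tol2 transposase to generate transient or stable transgenic reporter fish, although the record gives no further experimental detail.
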