Addgene plasmid #220508: Tgfb-Induced-Enhancer:Beta-globin-minimal-promoter-EGFP:pA pDestTol2pA2
Purpose: TGFb-inducible fluorescent reporter (TIE:EGFP)
Depositing lab: Leonard Zon. Depositing organization: Boston Children's Hospital.
Backbone
  Vector backbone: pDestTol2pA2
  Backbone size w/o insert (bp): 4427
  Total vector size (bp): 5698
  Vector type: Zebrafish expression (Tol2)
Growth in bacteria
  Bacterial resistance: Ampicillin, 100 μg/mL
  Growth temperature: 37°C
  Growth strain: DH5alpha
  Copy number: Unknown
Gene/Insert 1
  Gene/Insert name: TGFb inducible enhancer (alt name: TIE)
  Species: H. sapiens (human)
  Insert size (bp): 282
  Cloning method: Gateway Cloning
  Sequencing primers: 5′ M13R
Gene/Insert 2
  Gene/Insert name: beta-globin minimal promoter
  Species: M. musculus (mouse)
  Insert size (bp): 848
  Tag / fusion protein: EGFP (C terminal on insert)
  Cloning method: Gateway Cloning
  Sequencing primers: 5′ M13F
Gene/Insert 3
  Gene/Insert name: SV40 PolyA signal
  Insert size (bp): 135
  Cloning method: Gateway Cloning
  Sequencing primers: 5′ M13F
Terms and licenses: Academic/Nonprofit Terms; Industry Terms: Not Available to Industry
How to cite: Tgfb-Induced-Enhancer:Beta-globin-minimal-promoter-EGFP:pA pDestTol2pA2 was a gift from Leonard Zon (Addgene plasmid # 220508 ; http://n2t.net/addgene:220508 ; RRID:Addgene_220508)
